>Addgene plasmid #70896 | pFOSGE_COF2A04 | depositor partial sequence | sequence record 126838 | insert
ATGACCACCAGCAGTGAGGACGTGCTGCTCCAGATGGGCGAGGTGCGGTACAAGAAGGGCGACGGCACGC
TCTACGTAATGAATGAGCGTGTGGCCTGGATGGCGGAACACCGGGACACGGTAACAGTCTCCCATCGTTA
TGCGGATATCAAGACTCAAAAGATATCTCCTGAGGGCAAGCCCAAGGTGCAGCTGCAAGTGGTTCTTCAC
GACGGCAACACATCGACCTTCCACTTCGTCAACCGCCAGGGACAGGCCGCAATGCTTGCCGACAGGGACA
AGGTCAAGGAGCTATTGCAGCAACTGCTTCCCAACTTCAAGCGGAAGGTGGACAAAGACCTGGAAGACAA
GAACCGCATCCTTGTTGAGAATCCCAACCTGCTGCAACTCTACAAGGACCTTGTCATAACCAAAGTCCTA
ACCAGCGATGAGTTCTGGGCTACGCATGCCAAGGATCACGCCCTTAAGAAAATGGGCAGATCCCAGGAGA
TCGGTGTTTCTGGCGCCTTTCTGGCTGACATAAAGCCGCAGACAGACGGCTGTAATGGCCTCAAGTACAA
CCTCACCTCTGATGTGATTCACTGCATTTTCAAGACCTATCCCGCCGTTAAACGCAAACATTTTGAGAAT
GTGCCTGCCAAAATGTCCGAGGCCGAGTTTTGGACCAAGTTTTTCCAATCACACTACTTTCATCGTGACA
GACTGACAGCCGGCACAAAGGACATATTCACGGAGTGCGGCAAGATCGATGACCAAGCATTAAAAGCGGC
TGTTCAGCAGGGAGCTGGTGATCCTTTGCTAGACCTTAAAAAGTTTGAGGATGTTCCTTTGGAAGAGGGC
TTTGGCAGCGTAGCAGGGGACCGCAACGTCGTGAACAGCGGGAATATTGTGCACCAAAACATGATCAAGC
GATTCAATCAGCATTCCATCATGGTGCTTAAGACCTGTGCTAACGTGACCTCAGCGCCGTCAACTATGAC
CAATGGTACCAATAATGCCAACGGGCCTGTTTCCCAATCCGCGTATACGAACGGGATGAATGGAAAGGGC
CAGGCCACGGCCACCGCGACGAAGAGTTCCTCCGATCAGGTGGACAAAGACGAGCCGCAGAGCAAAAAGC
AACGACTGATGGAAAAGATTCACTATGTGGATCTCGGGGACCCTATATTGGAGGGAGATGATTCCGCCAA
CGGCGAGAAAGCCAAGTCTAAGCACTTCGAACTGTCCAAAGTGGAGCGTTACCTCAATGGCCCTGTCCAG
AACAGCATGTACGACAACCACAACGATCCAATGAGTCTTGAAGAGGTGCAGTACAAGCTGGTGCGGAATT
CGGAGTCATGGCTAAACCGCAACGTGCAACGAACGTTCATCTGTTCTAAGGCGGCAGTAAATGCTCTGGG
TGAACTAAGTCCTGGCGGTTCCATGATGCGCGGTTTCCAAGAGCAGTCAGCGGGACAACTTGTTCCGAAC
GACTTCCAACGAGAGCTGCGCCACTTATACCTTTCGCTGTCCGAGCTGCTGAAACACTTTTGGAGCTGCT
TTCCGCCCACCTCAGAAGAGCTGGAGACAAAGTTACAGCGTATGCACGAGACGTTGCAGCGCTTCAAAAT
GGCCAAACTAGTGCCTTTTGAGAACCGCGCTATGCACGAACTTTCGCCACTGCGATCCTCGCTGACGCAG
CACTTGAATCAGCTGCTGCGCACCGCCAACAGCAAGTTCGCAACTTGGAAGGAGCGAAAACTGCGCAACA
CCAGG
