>Addgene plasmid #70896 | pFOSGE_COF2A04 | addgene partial sequence | sequence record 130388 | M13-Rev 5'-CAGGAAACAGCTATGACC-3'
TAATGATTTTATTTTGACTGATAGTGACCTGTTCGTTGCAACAAATTGATAAGCAATGCTTTCTTATAAT
GCCAACTTTGTACAAGAAAGCTGGGTCCCTGGTGTTGCGCAGTTTTCGCTCCTTCCAAGTTGCGAACTTG
CTGTTGGCGGTGCGCAGCAGCTGATTCAAGTGCTGCGTCAGCGAGGATCGCAGTGGCGAAAGTTCGTGCA
TAGCGCGGTTCTCAAAAGGCACTAGTTTGGCCATTTTGAAGCGCTGCAACGTCTCGTGCATACGCTGTAA
CTTTGTCTCCAGCTCTTCTGAGGTGGGCGGAAAGCAGCTCCAAAAGTGTTTCAGCAGCTCGGACAGCGAA
AGGTATAAGTGGCGCAGCTCTCGTTGGAAGTCGTTCGGAACAAGTTGTCCCGCTGACTGCTCTTGGAAAC
CGCGCATCATGGAACCGCCAGGACTTAGTTCACCCAGAGCATTTACTGCCGCCTTAGAACAGATGAACGT
TCGTTGCACGTTGCGGTTTAGCCATGACTCC
