[The description below was written by a language model from this plasmid's Addgene catalogue record.]
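Description:
pFOSGE_COF2A04 is a Gateway entry clone built on the commercial pDONR221 donor backbone and carrying the Drosophila melanogaster gene Tfb1 (CG8151, also known as p62 or Dmp62) as an insert of about 1.76 kb. It is a bacterial cloning and shuttling plasmid, not an expression vector. It is maintained at high copy number in standard E. coli cloning strains under kanamycin selection. The record lists no promoter, tag or reporter for the insert, and none would be expected in an entry clone of this type. No feature table is provided, so the exact boundaries of the insert, including whether a stop codon is retained, are not stated.

The insert was introduced by Gateway cloning. In a pDONR221-derived entry clone, recombination normally replaces the donor vector's counter-selection cassette with the gene of interest and leaves it flanked by attL sites. These sites allow the open reading frame to be moved by an LR recombination reaction into any compatible destination vector, which then supplies the promoter, fusion partners and host-specific elements. M13 forward and reverse primer sites on either side of the cassette are used to sequence-verify the insert.

Tfb1 is known as a subunit of the general transcription factor TFIIH. The associated publication concerns the context-dependent regulatory functions of transcriptional regulators, which suggests the clone belongs to a larger collection of factor and cofactor ORFs. Its use is as a source clone for transferring Tfb1 into destination vectors for functional assays, though the record does not specify which ones.
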