Addgene plasmid #70896: pFOSGE_COF2A04
Purpose: Gateway entry clone
Depositing lab: Alexander Stark. Depositing organization: Research Institute of Molecular Pathology (IMP). Publication: Transcriptional regulators form diverse groups with context-dependent regulatory functions. Stampfel G, Kazmar T, Frank O, Wienerroither S, Reiter F, Stark A. Nature. 2015 Nov 9. doi: 10.1038/nature15545. PubMed 26550828.
Backbone
  Vector backbone: pDONR221
  Backbone manufacturer: Invitrogen
  Backbone size w/o insert (bp): 4762
  Vector type: Gateway entry vector
Growth in bacteria
  Bacterial resistance: Kanamycin, 50 μg/mL
  Growth temperature: 37°C
  Growth strain: DH5alpha
  Copy number: High Copy
Gene/Insert
  Gene/Insert name: Tfb1 (alt names: FBgn0033929; CG8151, FBtr0087548)
  Species: D. melanogaster (fly)
  Insert size (bp): 1755
  Entrez Gene: Tfb1 (a.k.a. Dmel_CG8151, CG8151, Dmel\CG8151, Dmp62, TFB1, TfBl, l(2)06949, l(2)06950, p62)
  Cloning method: Gateway Cloning
  Sequencing primers: 5′ M13-F20; 3′ M13R
Terms and licenses: Academic/Nonprofit Terms; Industry Terms: Not Available to Industry
How to cite: pFOSGE_COF2A04 was a gift from Alexander Stark (Addgene plasmid # 70896 ; http://n2t.net/addgene:70896 ; RRID:Addgene_70896)
